>Addgene plasmid #107722 | pGL3-U6-sgRNA-BFP | addgene full sequence | sequence record 208550 | Addgene NGS Result
GAGGGCCTATTTCCCATGATTCCTTCATATTTGCATATACGATACAAGGCTGTTAGAGAGATAATTGGAA
TTAATTTGACTGTAAACACAAAGATATTAGTACAAAATACGTGACGTAGAAAGTAATAATTTCTTGGGTA
GTTTGCAGTTTTAAAATTATGTTTTAAAATGGACTATCATATGCTTACCGTAACTTGAAAGTATTTCGAT
TTCTTGGCTTTATATATCTTGTGGAAAGGACGAAACACCGTGAGACCGAGAGAGGGTCTCAGTTTTAGAG
CTAGAAATAGCAAGTTAAAATAAGGCTAGTCCGTTATCAACTTGAAAAAGTGGCACCGAGTCGGTGCTTT
TTTTAAAGAATTCTCGACCTCGAGACAAATGGCAGTATTCATCCACAATTTTAAAAGAAAAGGGGGGATT
GGGGGGTACAGTGCAGGGGAAAGAATAGTAGACATAATAGCAACAGACATACAAACTAAAGAATTACAAA
AACAAATTACAAAAATTCAAAATTTTCGGGTTTATTACAGGGACAGCAGAGATCCACTTTGGCCGCGGCT
CGAGGGGGTTGGGGTTGCGCCTTTTCCAAGGCAGCCCTGGGTTTGCGCAGGGACGCGGCTGCTCTGGGCG
TGGTTCCGGGAAACGCAGCGGCGCCGACCCTGGGACTCGCACATTCTTCACGTCCGTTCGCAGCGTCACC
CGGATCTTCGCCGCTACCCTTGTGGGCCCCCCGGCGACGCTTCCTGCTCCGCCCCTAAGTCGGGAAGGTT
CCTTGCGGTTCGCGGCGTGCCGGACGTGACAAACGGAAGCCGCACGTCTCACTAGTACCCTCGCAGACGG
ACAGCGCCAGGGAGCAATGGCAGCGCGCCGACCGCGATGGGCTGTGGCCAATAGCGGCTGCTCAGCAGGG
CGCGCCGAGAGCAGCGGCCGGGAAGGGGCGGTGCGGGAGGCGGGGTGTGGGGCGGTAGTGTGGGCCCTGT
TCCTGCCCGCGCGGTGTTCCGCATTCTGCAAGCCTCCGGAGCGCACGTCGGCAGTCGGCTCCCTCGTTGA
CCGAATCACCGACCTCTCTCCCCAGGGGGATCCATGGTGAGCAAGGGCGAGGAGCTGTTCACCGGGGTGG
TGCCCATCCTGGTCGAGCTGGACGGCGACGTAAACGGCCACAAGTTCAGCGTGTCCGGCGAGGGCGAGGG
CGATGCCACCTACGGCAAGCTGACCCTGAAGTTCATCTGCACCACCGGCAAGCTGCCCGTGCCCTGGCCC
ACCCTCGTGACCACCCTGACCCACGGCGTGCAGTGCTTCAGCCGCTACCCCGACCACATGAAGCAGCACG
ACTTCTTCAAGTCCGCCATGCCCGAAGGCTACGTCCAGGAGCGCACCATCTTCTTCAAGGACGACGGCAA
CTACAAGACCCGCGCCGAGGTGAAGTTCGAGGGCGACACCCTGGTGAACCGCATCGAGCTGAAGGGCATC
GACTTCAAGGAGGACGGCAACATCCTGGGGCACAAGCTGGAGTACAACTACAACAGCCACAACGTCTATA
TCATGGCCGACAAGCAGAAGAACGGCATCAAGGTGAACTTCAAGATCCGCCACAACATCGAGGACGGCAG
CGTGCAGCTCGCCGACCACTACCAGCAGAACACCCCCATCGGCGACGGCCCCGTGCTGCTGCCCGACAAC
CACTACCTGAGCACCCAGTCCGCCCTGAGCAAAGACCCCAACGAGAAGCGCGATCACATGGTCCTGCTGG
AGTTCGTGACCGCCGCCGGGATCACTCTCGGCATGGACGAGCTGTACAAGTAAAGCGGCCGCGACTCTAG
ATCATAATCAGCCATACCACATTTGTAGAGGTTTTACTTGCTTTAAAAAACCTCCCACACCTCCCCCTGA
ACCTGAAACATAAAATGAATGCAATTGTTGTTGTTAACTTGTTTATTGCAGCTTATAATGGTTACAAATA
AAGCAATAGCATCACAAATTTCACAAATAAAGCATTTTTTTCACTGCATTCTAGTTGTGGTTTGTCCAAA
CTCATCAATGTATCTTAGTCGACCGATGCCCTTGAGAGCCTTCAACCCAGTCAGCTCCTTCCGGTGGGCG
CGGGGCATGACTATCGTCGCCGCACTTATGACTGTCTTCTTTATCATGCAACTCGTAGGACAGGTGCCGG
CAGCGCTCTTCCGCTTCCTCGCTCACTGACTCGCTGCGCTCGGTCGTTCGGCTGCGGCGAGCGGTATCAG
CTCACTCAAAGGCGGTAATACGGTTATCCACAGAATCAGGGGATAACGCAGGAAAGAACATGTGAGCAAA
AGGCCAGCAAAAGGCCAGGAACCGTAAAAAGGCCGCGTTGCTGGCGTTTTTCCATAGGCTCCGCCCCCCT
GACGAGCATCACAAAAATCGACGCTCAAGTCAGAGGTGGCGAAACCCGACAGGACTATAAAGATACCAGG
CGTTTCCCCCTGGAAGCTCCCTCGTGCGCTCTCCTGTTCCGACCCTGCCGCTTACCGGATACCTGTCCGC
CTTTCTCCCTTCGGGAAGCGTGGCGCTTTCTCATAGCTCACGCTGTAGGTATCTCAGTTCGGTGTAGGTC
GTTCGCTCCAAGCTGGGCTGTGTGCACGAACCCCCCGTTCAGCCCGACCGCTGCGCCTTATCCGGTAACT
ATCGTCTTGAGTCCAACCCGGTAAGACACGACTTATCGCCACTGGCAGCAGCCACTGGTAACAGGATTAG
CAGAGCGAGGTATGTAGGCGGTGCTACAGAGTTCTTGAAGTGGTGGCCTAACTACGGCTACACTAGAAGA
ACAGTATTTGGTATCTGCGCTCTGCTGAAGCCAGTTACCTTCGGAAAAAGAGTTGGTAGCTCTTGATCCG
GCAAACAAACCACCGCTGGTAGCGGTGGTTTTTTTGTTTGCAAGCAGCAGATTACGCGCAGAAAAAAAGG
ATCTCAAGAAGATCCTTTGATCTTTTCTACGGGGTCTGACGCTCAGTGGAACGAAAACTCACGTTAAGGG
ATTTTGGTCATGAGATTATCAAAAAGGATCTTCACCTAGATCCTTTTAAATTAAAAATGAAGTTTTAAAT
CAATCTAAAGTATATATGAGTAAACTTGGTCTGACAGTTACCAATGCTTAATCAGTGAGGCACCTATCTC
AGCGATCTGTCTATTTCGTTCATCCATAGTTGCCTGACTCCCCGTCGTGTAGATAACTACGATACGGGAG
GGCTTACCATCTGGCCCCAGTGCTGCAATGATACCGCGGGACCCACGCTCACCGGCTCCAGATTTATCAG
CAATAAACCAGCCAGCCGGAAGGGCCGAGCGCAGAAGTGGTCCTGCAACTTTATCCGCCTCCATCCAGTC
TATTAATTGTTGCCGGGAAGCTAGAGTAAGTAGTTCGCCAGTTAATAGTTTGCGCAACGTTGTTGCCATT
GCTACAGGCATCGTGGTGTCACGCTCGTCGTTTGGTATGGCTTCATTCAGCTCCGGTTCCCAACGATCAA
GGCGAGTTACATGATCCCCCATGTTGTGCAAAAAAGCGGTTAGCTCCTTCGGTCCTCCGATCGTTGTCAG
AAGTAAGTTGGCCGCAGTGTTATCACTCATGGTTATGGCAGCACTGCATAATTCTCTTACTGTCATGCCA
TCCGTAAGATGCTTTTCTGTGACTGGTGAGTACTCAACCAAGTCATTCTGAGAATAGTGTATGCGGCGAC
CGAGTTGCTCTTGCCCGGCGTCAATACGGGATAATACCGCGCCACATAGCAGAACTTTAAAAGTGCTCAT
CATTGGAAAACGTTCTTCGGGGCGAAAACTCTCAAGGATCTTACCGCTGTTGAGATCCAGTTCGATGTAA
CCCACTCGTGCACCCAACTGATCTTCAGCATCTTTTACTTTCACCAGCGTTTCTGGGTGAGCAAAAACAG
GAAGGCAAAATGCCGCAAAAAAGGGAATAAGGGCGACACGGAAATGTTGAATACTCATACTCTTCCTTTT
TCAATATTATTGAAGCATTTATCAGGGTTATTGTCTCATGAGCGGATACATATTTGAATGTATTTAGAAA
AATAAACAAATAGGGGTTCCGCGCACATTTCCCCGAAAAGTGCCACCTG
[124 nt withheld, positions 4110-4233]
C
[91 nt withheld, positions 4235-4325]
A
[49 nt withheld, positions 4327-4375]
CCTTTGACGTTGGAGTCCACGTTCTTT
[37 nt withheld, positions 4403-4439]
ACCCTATCTCGGTCTATTCTTTTGATTTATAAGGGATTTTGCCGATTTCGGCCTATTGGTTAAAAAATGA
GCTGATTTAACAAAAATTTAACGCGAATTTTAACAAAATATTAACGCTTACAATTTGCCATTCGCCATTC
AGGCTGCGCAACTGTTGGGAAGGGCGATCGGTGCGGGCCTCTTCGCTATTACGCCAGCCCAAGCTACCAT
GATAAGTAAGTAATATTAAGGTACGGGAGGTACTTGGAGCGGCCGCAATAAAATATCTTTATTTTCATTA
CATCTGTGTGTTGGTTTTTTGTGTGAATCGATAGTACTAACATACGCTCTCCATCAAAACAAAACGAAAC
AAAACAAACTAGCAAAATAGGCTGTCCCCAGTGCAAGTGCAGGTGCCAGAACATTTCTCTATCGATAGGT
ACCGATTAGTGAACGGATCTCGACGGTATCGATCACGAGACTAGCCTCGAGCGGCCGCCCCCTTCACC
Features (pLannotate 1.2.2; 16 found; start..end, strand, type, name):
      1..241     +  promoter       U6 promoter: RNA polymerase III promoter for human U6 snRNA
    272..347     +  misc_RNA       gRNA scaffold: guide RNA scaffold for the Streptococcus pyogenes CRISPR/Cas9 system
    399..516     +  misc_feature   cPPT/CTS: central polypurine tract and central termination sequence of HIV-1
    565..1075    +  promoter       hPGK promoter: human phosphoglycerate kinase 1 promoter
   1084..1803    +  CDS            EGFP: the original enhanced GFP (Yang et al., 1996) mammalian codon-optimized
   1820..1903    +  CDS            large T antigen (fragment): large T antigen from SV40 (simian virus 40)
   1926..2047    +  polyA_signal   SV40 poly(A) signal: SV40 polyadenylation signal
   2048..2179    +  CDS            TcR (fragment): tetracycline efflux protein; tet; confers resistance to tetracycline
   2359..2947    -  rep_origin     ori: high-copy-number ColE1/pMB1/pBR322/pUC origin of replication
   3118..3978    -  CDS            AmpR: β-lactamase; bla; confers resistance to ampicillin, carbenicillin, and related antibiotics
   3979..4083    -  promoter       AmpR promoter: bla
   4110..4538    +  rep_origin     f1 ori (sequence partly withheld): f1 bacteriophage origin of replication; arrow indicates direction of (+) strand synthesis
   4570..4637    -  CDS            lacZα (fragment): LacZα fragment of β-galactosidase; lacZ fragment
   4696..4744    +  polyA_signal   poly(A) signal: synthetic polyadenylation signal
   4758..4849    +  misc_feature   pause site: RNA polymerase II transcriptional pause signal from the human α2 globin gene
   4862..4878    +  CDS            Rev (fragment): human immunodeficiency virus 1 (HIV-1) Rev protein; rev; enhances nuclear export of unspliced and incompletely spliced viral mRNAs
