[The description below was written by a language model from this plasmid's Addgene catalogue record and pLannotate feature annotations shown in this document.]
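Description:
pGL3-U6-sgRNA-BFP is an empty CRISPR guide-expression backbone for mammalian cells, derived from pGL3-U6-sgRNA-PGK-puromycin, apparently with a blue fluorescent protein marker in place of the puromycin cassette that the parent's name implies. It is a 4.9 kb high-copy plasmid propagated in E. coli through a ColE1/pUC-type origin and selected with ampicillin via the β-lactamase gene and its native promoter. An f1 phage origin is also present. Upstream of the U6 promoter, the backbone has a synthetic poly(A) signal and an RNA polymerase II pause site, which limit read-through transcription into the cassettes.

The payload consists of two independent transcription units. The human U6 RNA polymerase III promoter is followed by a short gap and then the Streptococcus pyogenes Cas9 guide RNA scaffold. No insert is recorded, so a user-chosen spacer is presumably placed in this gap to produce a complete sgRNA, although the record does not describe the cloning sites. Downstream, after an HIV-1 cPPT/CTS element, the human PGK promoter drives the fluorescent reporter, terminated by an SV40 polyadenylation signal. The automated annotation labels this coding sequence as EGFP, but the depositor notes that BFP and GFP are nearly identical and that this plasmid carries histidine rather than tyrosine at residue 66, making it BFP. Small fragments annotated as SV40 large T antigen, TcR, lacZα and Rev appear to be cloning remnants rather than functional genes.

The plasmid encodes no Cas9 or base editor, so it is used alongside a separate nuclease or editor construct, with blue fluorescence marking cells that received the sgRNA. The associated publication concerns adenine and cytosine base editing to generate mouse disease models.
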