Addgene plasmid #107722: pGL3-U6-sgRNA-BFP
Purpose: (Empty Backbone) For expression of sgRNA from the U6 promoter with BFP expression simultaneously
Depositing lab: Xingxu Huang. Depositing organization: ShanghaiTech University. Publication: Efficient generation of mouse models of human diseases via ABE- and BE-mediated base editing. Liu Z, Lu Z, Yang G, Huang S, Li G, Feng S, Liu Y, Li J, Yu W, Zhang Y, Chen J, Sun Q, Huang X. Nat Commun. 2018 Jun 14;9(1):2338. doi: 10.1038/s41467-018-04768-7. PubMed 29904106.
Backbone
  Vector backbone: pGL3-U6-sgRNA-PGK-puromycin
  Vector type: CRISPR
Growth in bacteria
  Bacterial resistance: Ampicillin, 100 μg/mL
  Growth temperature: 37°C
  Growth strain: DH5alpha
  Copy number: High Copy
Gene/Insert
  Gene/Insert name: None
Terms and licenses: Academic/Nonprofit Terms; Industry Terms: Not Available to Industry
Depositor comments: The depositing laboratory states that the sequences of BFP and GFP are very similar, and the difference is the 66th amino acid. GFP contains Tyr (Y), while BFP contains His (H). This plasmid contains the H at position 66
How to cite: pGL3-U6-sgRNA-BFP was a gift from Xingxu Huang (Addgene plasmid # 107722 ; http://n2t.net/addgene:107722 ; RRID:Addgene_107722)
